>Addgene plasmid #154503 | pEPYC0CM0035 | addgene full sequence | sequence record 444352 | Addgene NGS Result
CTTCCTTAGCTCCTGAAAATCTCGATAACTCAAAAAATACGCCCGGTAGTGATCTTATTTCATTATGGTG
AAAGTTGGAACCTCTTACGTGCCCGATCAACTCGAGTGCCACCTGACGTCTAAGAAACCATTATTATCAT
GACATTAACCTATAAAAATAGGCGTATCACGAGGCAGAATTTCAGATAAAAAAAATCCTTAGCTTTCGCT
AAGGATGATTTCTGGAATTCGGTCTCAGGAGGGAGGCGTGTCGTTTTAGTGAGGTCCCCGCATAGCTGAA
CATCTATATAAGGTTTTGCTATTCATTGAAAGCAGTAGTGACTGATTTGTATATAATGTACTCGAGACCC
TGCAGTCCGGCAAAAAAGGGCAAGGTGTCACCACCCTGCCCTTTTTCTTTAAAACCGAAAAGATTACTTC
GCGTTATGCAGGCTTCCTCGCTCACTGACTCGCTGCGCTCGGTCGTTCGGCTGCGGCGAGCGGTATCAGC
TCACTCAAAGGCGGTAATACGGTTATCCACAGAATCAGGGGATAACGCAGGAAAGAACATGTGAGCAAAA
GGCCAGCAAAAGGCCAGGAACCGTAAAAAGGCCGCGTTGCTGGCGTTTTTCCACAGGCTCCGCCCCCCTG
ACGAGCATCACAAAAATCGACGCTCAAGTCAGAGGTGGCGAAACCCGACAGGACTATAAAGATACCAGGC
GTTTCCCCCTGGAAGCTCCCTCGTGCGCTCTCCTGTTCCGACCCTGCCGCTTACCGGATACCTGTCCGCC
TTTCTCCCTTCGGGAAGCGTGGCGCTTTCTCATAGCTCACGCTGTAGGTATCTCAGTTCGGTGTAGGTCG
TTCGCTCCAAGCTGGGCTGTGTGCACGAACCCCCCGTTCAGCCCGACCGCTGCGCCTTATCCGGTAACTA
TCGTCTTGAGTCCAACCCGGTAAGACACGACTTATCGCCACTGGCAGCAGCCACTGGTAACAGGATTAGC
AGAGCGAGGTATGTAGGCGGTGCTACAGAGTTCTTGAAGTGGTGGCCTAACTACGGCTACACTAGAAGAA
CAGTATTTGGTATCTGCGCTCTGCTGAAGCCAGTTACCTTCGGAAAAAGAGTTGGTAGCTCTTGATCCGG
CAAACAAACCACCGCTGGTAGCGGTGGTTTTTTTGTTTGCAAGCAGCAGATTACGCGCAGAAAAAAAGGA
TCTCAAGAAGATCCTTTGATCTTTTCTACGGGGTCTGACGCTCAGTGGAACGAAAACTCACGTTAAGGGA
TTTTGGTCATGAGATTATCAAAAAGGATCTTCACCTAGATCCTTTTAAATTAAAAATGAAGTTTTAAATC
AATCTAAAGTATATATGAGTAAACTTGGTCTGACAGCTCGAGGCTTGGATTCTCACCAATAAAAAACGCC
CGGCGGCAACCGAGCGTTCTGAACAAATCCAGATGGAGTTCTGAGGTCATTACTGGATCTATCAACAGGA
GTCCAAGCGAGCTCGATATCAAATTACGCCCCGCCCTGCCACTCATCGCAGTACTGTTGTAATTCATTAA
GCATTCTGCCGACATGGAAGCCATCACAAACGGCATGATGAACCTGAATCGCCAGCGGCATCAGCACCTT
GTCGCCTTGCGTATAATATTTGCCCATGGTGAAAACGGGGGCGAAGAAGTTGTCCATATTGGCCACGTTT
AAATCAAAACTGGTGAAACTCACCCAGGGATTGGCTGAGACGAAAAACATATTCTCAATAAACCCTTTAG
GGAAATAGGCCAGGTTTTCACCGTAACACGCCACATCTTGCGAATATATGTGTAGAAACTGCCGGAAATC
GTCGTGGTATTCACTCCAGAGCGATGAAAACGTTTCAGTTTGCTCATGGAAAACGGTGTAACAAGGGTGA
ACACTATCCCATATCACCAGCTCACCGTCTTTCATTGCCATACGAAATTCCGGATGAGCATTCATCAGGC
GGGCAAGAATGTGAATAAAGGCCGGATAAAACTTGTGCTTATTTTTCTTTACGGTCTTTAAAAAGGCCGT
AATATCCAGCTGAACGGTCTGGTTATAGGTACATTGAGCAACTGACTGAAATGCCTCAAAATGTTCTTTA
CGATGCCATTGGGATATATCAACGGTGGTATATCCAGTGATTTTTTTCTCCATTTTAG
Features (pLannotate 1.2.2; 6 found; start..end, strand, type, name):
    179..222     -  terminator     bacterial terminator: putative bacterial transcription terminator
    356..413     +  terminator     his operon terminator: This putative transcriptin terminator from the E. coli his operon has a 2-bp deletion introduced during synthesis. Its efficiency has not been determined.
    608..1196    -  rep_origin     ori: high-copy-number ColE1/pMB1/pBR322/pUC origin of replication
   1379..1473    -  terminator     lambda t0 terminator: transcription terminator from phage lambda
   1497..2153    -  CDS            cat: CAT_ECOLX - Experimental evidence at protein level: Swiss-Prot protein existence level 1. This enzyme is an effector of chloramphenicol resistance in bacteria. From Escherichia coli. This protein is used as a marker in many commonly used cloning vectors, such as pACYC184.
   2154..93      -  promoter       cat promoter (across the origin): promoter of the E. coli cat gene encoding chloramphenicol acetyltransferase
