[The description below was written by a language model from this plasmid's Addgene catalogue record and pLannotate feature annotations shown in this document.]
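Description:
pEPYC0CM0035 is a small (about 2.2 kb) synthetic-biology plasmid that stores a Phytobricks Level 0 standard part in the pUAP1 universal acceptor backbone. It is an E. coli cloning and storage vector rather than an expression or delivery vector. It replicates from a high-copy ColE1/pUC-type origin and is selected with chloramphenicol through a cat (chloramphenicol acetyltransferase) gene driven by its native cat promoter and followed by the phage lambda t0 terminator. Two further annotated bacterial terminators, one a putative terminator and the other derived from the E. coli his operon, lie on opposite strands around an unannotated stretch. That stretch is presumably the part insertion site, and the terminators would insulate the cloned part from read-through transcription from the backbone.

The payload is MinSyn_000, a fully synthetic sequence cloned in through BpiI sites that were destroyed during assembly, as is usual for Type IIS (Golden Gate/MoClo-style) domestication of parts. The automated feature table does not annotate the insert itself, and the record gives neither its composition nor its length. The name and the associated work on rational design of minimal synthetic promoters for plants suggest it is a minimal synthetic plant promoter element, although the catalogue fields do not say so explicitly. As a Level 0 part, the plasmid serves as a reusable building block. In the Phytobrick standard, the part is released from the acceptor by a Type IIS enzyme with defined overhangs and combined with other standard parts, such as coding sequences and terminators, into plant transcriptional units in one-pot assemblies.
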