Addgene plasmid #154503: pEPYC0CM0035
Purpose: Phytobricks Level 0 part
Depositing lab: Nicola Patron. Depositing organization: Earlham Institute. Publication: Rational design of minimal synthetic promoters for plants. Cai YM, Kallam K, Tidd H, Gendarini G, Salzman A, Patron NJ. Nucleic Acids Res. 2020 Aug 28. pii: 5897334. doi: 10.1093/nar/gkaa682. PubMed 32856047.
Backbone
  Vector backbone: pUAP1
  Vector type: Synthetic Biology
Growth in bacteria
  Bacterial resistance: Chloramphenicol, 25 μg/mL
  Growth temperature: 37°C
  Growth strain: NEB Stable
  Copy number: High Copy
Gene/Insert
  Gene/Insert name: MinSyn_000
  Species: Synthetic
  Cloning method: Restriction Enzyme; 5′ cloning site BpiI (destroyed during cloning); 3′ cloning site BpiI (destroyed during cloning)
Terms and licenses: Academic/Nonprofit Terms; Industry Terms: Not Available to Industry
Depositor comments: Please visit https://www.biorxiv.org/content/10.1101/2020.05.14.095406v1 for bioRxiv preprint.
How to cite: pEPYC0CM0035 was a gift from Nicola Patron (Addgene plasmid # 154503 ; http://n2t.net/addgene:154503 ; RRID:Addgene_154503)
